>Addgene plasmid #11703 | V25 pLP Flag - Acceptor | depositor full sequence | sequence record 7035 | Author sequence
TAGTTATTAATAGTAATCAATTACGGGGTCATTAGTTCATAGCCCATATATGGAGTTCCGCGTTACATAA
CTTACGGTAAATGGCCCGCCTGGCTGACCGCCCAACGACCCCCGCCCATTGACGTCAATAATGACGTATG
TTCCCATAGTAACGCCAATAGGGACTTTCCATTGACGTCAATGGGTGGAGTATTTACGGTAAACTGCCCA
CTTGGCAGTACATCAAGTGTATCATATGCCAAGTACGCCCCCTATTGACGTCAATGACGGTAAATGGCCC
GCCTGGCATTATGCCCAGTACATGACCTTATGGGACTTTCCTACTTGGCAGTACATCTACGTATTAGTCA
TCGCTATTACCATGGTGATGCGGTTTTGGCAGTACATCAATGGGCGTGGATAGCGGTTTGACTCACGGGG
ATTTCCAAGTCTCCACCCCATTGACGTCAATGGGAGTTTGTTTTGGCACCAAAATCAACGGGACTTTCCA
AAATGTCGTAACAACTCCGCCCCATTGACGCAAATGGGCGGTAGGCGTGTACGGTGGGAGGTCTATATAA
GCAGAGCTGGTTTAGTGAACCGTCAGATCCGCTAGCCACCATGGACTACAAGGACGACGACGACAAGCAA
GCTTCGATAACTTCGTATAGCATACATTATACGAAGTTATAGATCCAATATTATTGAAGCATTTATCAGG
GTTATTGTCTCATGAGCGGATACATATTTGAATGTATTTAGAAAAATAAACAAATAGGGGTTCCGCGCAC
ATTTCCCCGAAAAGTGCCACCTGACGTGGATCCACCGGATCTAGATAACTGATCATAATCAGCCATACCA
CATTTGTAGAGGTTTTACTTGCTTTAAAAAACCTCCCACACCTCCCCCTGAACCTGAAACATAAAATGAA
TGCAATTGTTGTTGTTAACTTGTTTATTGCAGCTTATAATGGTTACAAATAAAGCAATAGCATCACAAAT
TTCACAAATAAAGCATTTTTTTCACTGCATTCTAGTTGTGGTTTGTCCAAACTCATCAATGTATCTTAAG
GCGTAAATTGTAAGCGTTAATATTTTGTTAAAATTCGCGTTAAATTTTTGTTAAATCAGCTCATTTTTTA
ACCAATAGGCCGAAATCGGCAAAATCCCTTATAAATCAAAAGAATAGACCGAGATAGGGT
[37 nt withheld, positions 1181-1217]
AAAGAACGTGGACTCCAACGTCAAAGG
[49 nt withheld, positions 1245-1293]
T
[91 nt withheld, positions 1295-1385]
G
[124 nt withheld, positions 1387-1510]
CAGGTGGCACTTTTCGGGGAAATGTGCGCGGAACCCCTATTTGTTTATTTTTCTAAATACATTCAAATAT
GTATCCGCTCATGAGACAATAACCCTGATAAATGCTTCAATAATATTGAAAAAGGAAGAGTCCTGAGGCG
GAAAGAACCAGCTGTGGAATGTGTGTCAGTTAGGGTGTGGAAAGTCCCCAGGCTCCCCAGCAGGCAGAAG
TATGCAAAGCATGCATCTCAATTAGTCAGCAACCAGGTGTGGAAAGTCCCCAGGCTCCCCAGCAGGCAGA
AGTATGCAAAGCATGCATCTCAATTAGTCAGCAACCATAGTCCCGCCCCTAACTCCGCCCATCCCGCCCC
TAACTCCGCCCAGTTCCGCCCATTCTCCGCCCCATGGCTGACTAATTTTTTTTATTTATGCAGAGGCCGA
GGCCGCCTCGGCCTCTGAGCTATTCCAGAAGTAGTGAGGAGGCTTTTTTGGAGGCCTAGGCTTTTGCAAA
GATCGATCAAGAGACAGGATGAGGATCGTTTCGCATGATTGAACAAGATGGATTGCACGCAGGTTCTCCG
GCCGCTTGGGTGGAGAGGCTATTCGGCTATGACTGGGCACAACAGACAATCGGCTGCTCTGATGCCGCCG
TGTTCCGGCTGTCAGCGCAGGGGCGCCCGGTTCTTTTTGTCAAGACCGACCTGTCCGGTGCCCTGAATGA
ACTGCAAGACGAGGCAGCGCGGCTATCGTGGCTGGCCACGACGGGCGTTCCTTGCGCAGCTGTGCTCGAC
GTTGTCACTGAAGCGGGAAGGGACTGGCTGCTATTGGGCGAAGTGCCGGGGCAGGATCTCCTGTCATCTC
ACCTTGCTCCTGCCGAGAAAGTATCCATCATGGCTGATGCAATGCGGCGGCTGCATACGCTTGATCCGGC
TACCTGCCCATTCGACCACCAAGCGAAACATCGCATCGAGCGAGCACGTACTCGGATGGAAGCCGGTCTT
GTCGATCAGGATGATCTGGACGAAGAGCATCAGGGGCTCGCGCCAGCCGAACTGTTCGCCAGGCTCAAGG
CGAGCATGCCCGACGGCGAGGATCTCGTCGTGACCCATGGCGATGCCTGCTTGCCGAATATCATGGTGGA
AAATGGCCGCTTTTCTGGATTCATCGACTGTGGCCGGCTGGGTGTGGCGGACCGCTATCAGGACATAGCG
TTGGCTACCCGTGATATTGCTGAAGAGCTTGGCGGCGAATGGGCTGACCGCTTCCTCGTGCTTTACGGTA
TCGCCGCTCCCGATTCGCAGCGCATCGCCTTCTATCGCCTTCTTGACGAGTTCTTCTGAGCGGGACTCTG
GGGTTCGAAATGACCGACCAAGCGACGCCCAACCTGCCATCACGAGATTTCGATTCCACCGCCGCCTTCT
ATGAAAGGTTGGGCTTCGGAATCGTTTTCCGGGACGCCGGCTGGATGATCCTCCAGCGCGGGGATCTCAT
GCTGGAGTTCTTCGCCCACCCTAGGGGGAGGCTAACTGAAACACGGAAGGAGACAATACCGGAAGGAACC
CGCGCTATGACGGCAATAAAAAGACAGAATAAAACGCACGGTGTTGGGTCGTTTGTTCATAAACGCGGGG
TTCGGTCCCAGGGCTGGCACTCTGTCGATACCCCACCGAGACCCCATTGGGGCCAATACGCCCGCGTTTC
TTCCTTTTCCCCACCCCACCCCCCAAGTTCGGGTGAAGGCCCAGGGCTCGCAGCCAACGTCGGGGCGGCA
GGCCCTGCCATAGCCTCAGGTTACTCATATATACTTTAGATTGATTTAAAACTTCATTTTTAATTTAAAA
GGATCTAGGTGAAGATCCTTTTTGATAATCTCATGACCAAAATCCCTTAACGTGAGTTTTCGTTCCACTG
AGCGTCAGACCCCGTAGAAAAGATCAAAGGATCTTCTTGAGATCCTTTTTTTCTGCGCGTAATCTGCTGC
TTGCAAACAAAAAAACCACCGCTACCAGCGGTGGTTTGTTTGCCGGATCAAGAGCTACCAACTCTTTTTC
CGAAGGTAACTGGCTTCAGCAGAGCGCAGATACCAAATACTGTCCTTCTAGTGTAGCCGTAGTTAGGCCA
CCACTTCAAGAACTCTGTAGCACCGCCTACATACCTCGCTCTGCTAATCCTGTTACCAGTGGCTGCTGCC
AGTGGCGATAAGTCGTGTCTTACCGGGTTGGACTCAAGACGATAGTTACCGGATAAGGCGCAGCGGTCGG
GCTGAACGGGGGGTTCGTGCACACAGCCCAGCTTGGAGCGAACGACCTACACCGAACTGAGATACCTACA
GCGTGAGCTATGAGAAAGCGCCACGCTTCCCGAAGGGAGAAAGGCGGACAGGTATCCGGTAAGCGGCAGG
GTCGGAACAGGAGAGCGCACGAGGGAGCTTCCAGGGGGAAACGCCTGGTATCTTTATAGTCCTGTCGGGT
TTCGCCACCTCTGACTTGAGCGTCGATTTTTGTGATGCTCGTCAGGGGGGCGGAGCCTATGGAAAAACGC
CAGCAACGCGGCCTTTTTACGGTTCCTGGCCTTTTGCTGGCCTTTTGCTCACATGTTCTTTCCTGCGTTA
TCCCCTGATTCTGTGGATAACCGTATTACCGCCATGCAT
Features (pLannotate 1.2.2; 15 found; start..end, strand, type, name):
     61..364     +  enhancer       CMV enhancer: human cytomegalovirus immediate early enhancer
    365..568     +  promoter       CMV promoter: human cytomegalovirus (CMV) immediate early promoter
    607..627     +  CDS            FLAG (fragment): FLAG® epitope tag, followed by an enterokinase cleavage site
    637..670     +  protein_bind   loxP: Cre-mediated recombination occurs in the 8-bp core sequence (GCATACAT). Cre recombinase
    676..767     -  promoter       AmpR promoter (fragment): bla
    820..904     +  CDS            large T antigen (fragment): large T antigen from SV40 (simian virus 40)
    927..1048    +  polyA_signal   SV40 poly(A) signal: SV40 polyadenylation signal
   1082..1510    -  rep_origin     f1 ori (sequence partly withheld): f1 bacteriophage origin of replication; arrow indicates direction of (+) strand synthesis
   1537..1641    +  promoter       AmpR promoter: bla
   1643..2000    +  promoter       SV40 promoter: SV40 enhancer and early promoter
   2035..2829    +  CDS            NeoR/KanR: aminoglycoside phosphotransferase from Tn5; aph(3')-II (or nptII); confers resistance to neomycin, kanamycin, and G418 (Geneticin®)
   2850..3002    +  CDS            ble (fragment): BLE_KLEPN - Experimental evidence at protein level: Swiss-Prot protein existence level 1. Binding protein with a strong affinity to the bleomycin family of antibiotics. Binds to CL990; an antimitotic-antibiotic compound. From Klebsiella pneumoniae.
   3061..3108    +  polyA_signal   HSV TK poly(A) signal: herpes simplex virus thymidine kinase polyadenylation signal (Cole and Stacy, 1985)
   3199..3215    -  polyA_signal   bGH poly(A) signal (fragment): bovine growth hormone polyadenylation signal
   3437..4025    +  rep_origin     ori: high-copy-number ColE1/pMB1/pBR322/pUC origin of replication
