[The description below was written by a language model from this plasmid's Addgene catalogue record and pLannotate feature annotations shown in this document.]
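Description:
V25 pLP Flag - Acceptor is a 4,139 bp empty mammalian expression backbone that serves as an acceptor vector in the Creator Splice system, a modified version of the Creator Cre/lox cloning platform in which splice sites were added to improve expression for proteomics work. It carries no insert. The parental backbone is not named in the record. In bacteria it replicates from a high-copy ColE1/pUC-type origin and is selected with kanamycin. An f1 origin is also present, which allows single-stranded DNA production.

The expression unit consists of the human CMV immediate-early enhancer and promoter, followed by a FLAG epitope coding segment and then a single loxP site, with an SV40 polyadenylation signal downstream. In this type of system, Cre recombinase transfers a gene of interest from a loxP-flanked donor plasmid into the acceptor's loxP site, so that the incoming open reading frame sits behind CMV and acquires an N-terminal FLAG tag. A fragment of the bla (AmpR) promoter lies immediately after loxP in reverse orientation. Such a bacterial promoter is probably there to drive a marker brought in with the donor cassette so recombinants can be selected, but the record does not say this.

A separate cassette places the Tn5 NeoR/KanR gene under tandem bacterial (bla) and SV40 early promoters, terminated by the HSV TK poly(A) signal. This gives kanamycin resistance in E. coli and should allow G418 selection in mammalian cells. The short large T antigen, ble and bGH poly(A) fragments in the annotation appear to be residual sequence matches rather than functional elements. The vector is typically used to generate FLAG-tagged mammalian expression clones by recombination, for example for affinity purification and protein interaction studies.
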