Addgene plasmid #11703: V25 pLP Flag - Acceptor
Purpose: (Empty Backbone)
Depositing lab: Tony Pawson. Depositing organization: Sinai Health System. Publication: Modification of the Creator recombination system for proteomics applications--improved expression by addition of splice sites. Colwill K, Wells CD, Elder K, Goudreault M, Hersi K, Kulkarni S, Hardy WR, Pawson T, Morin GB. BMC Biotechnol. 2006 Mar 6;6:13. doi: 10.1186/1472-6750-6-13. PubMed 16519801.
Backbone
  Vector backbone: NA
  Backbone size (bp): 4139
  Vector type: Mammalian Expression, Cre/Lox ; Acceptor vector
Growth in bacteria
  Bacterial resistance: Kanamycin, 50 μg/mL
  Growth temperature: 37°C
  Growth strain: DH5alpha
  Copy number: High Copy
Gene/Insert
  Gene/Insert name: None
  Tag / fusion protein: FLAG (N terminal on backbone)
  Cloning method: Restriction Enzyme
  Sequencing primers: 5′ CMV-F
Terms and licenses: Academic/Nonprofit Terms; Industry Terms
Depositor comments: Acceptor vector for the Creator Splice system.
How to cite: V25 pLP Flag - Acceptor was a gift from Tony Pawson (Addgene plasmid # 11703 ; http://n2t.net/addgene:11703 ; RRID:Addgene_11703)
