>Addgene plasmid #11703 | V25 pLP Flag - Acceptor | addgene partial sequence | sequence record 18386 | 11703 with CMV-F
GGGGGCATTAGCGAGCTGGTTNGTGAACCGTCAGATCCGCTAGCCACCATGGACTACAAGGACGACGCAC
GACAAGCAAGCTTCGATAACTTCGTATAGCATACATTATACGAAGTTATAGATCCAATATTATTGAAGCA
TTTATCAGGGTTATTGTCTCATGAGCGGATACATATTTGAATGTATTTAGAAAAATAAACAAATAGGGGT
TCCGCGCACATTTCCCCGAAAAGTGCCACCTGACGTGGATCCACCGGATCTAGATAACTGATCATAATCA
GCCATACCACATTTGTAGAGGTTTTACTTGCTTTAAAAAACCTCCCACACCTCCCCCTGAACCTGAAACA
TAAAATGAATGCAATTGTTGTTGTTAACTTGTTTATTGCAGCTTATAATGGTTACAAATAAAGCAATAGC
ATCACAAATTTCACAAATAAAGCATTTTTTTCACTGCATTCTAGTTGTGGTTTGTCCAAACTCATCAATG
TATCTTAAGGCGTAAATTGTAAGCGTTAATATTTTGTTAAAATTCGCGTTAAATTTTTGTTAAATCAGCT
CATTTTTTAACCAATAGGCCGAAATCGGCAAAATCCCTTATAAATCAAAAGAATAGACCGAGATAGGGT
[37 nt withheld, positions 630-666]
AAAGAACGTGGACTCCAACGTCAAAGGG
